Addgene plasmid #126987: pJUMP43-2A(sfGFP)
Purpose: (Empty Backbone) Level 2 vector. sfGFP reporter. Origin pBBR1 (medium-copy; broad-host-range)
Depositing lab: Chris French. Depositing organization: University of Edinburgh. Publication: Joint universal modular plasmids (JUMP): a flexible vector platform for synthetic biology. Valenzuela-Ortega M, French C. Synth Biol (Oxf). 2021 Feb 2;6(1):ysab003. doi: 10.1093/synbio/ysab003. eCollection 2021. PubMed 33623824.
Backbone
  Vector backbone: pJUMP43-2A
  Backbone manufacturer: Backbone derived from SEVA.
  Vector type: Bacterial Expression, Synthetic Biology
Growth in bacteria
  Bacterial resistance: Spectinomycin, 50 μg/mL
  Growth temperature: 37°C
  Growth strain: JM109
  Copy number: Low Copy
Gene/Insert
  Gene/Insert name: None
  Mutation: None
Terms and licenses: Academic/Nonprofit Terms; Industry Terms: Not Available to Industry
Depositor comments: Please visit https://www.biorxiv.org/content/10.1101/799585v1 for bioRxiv preprint.
How to cite: pJUMP43-2A(sfGFP) was a gift from Chris French (Addgene plasmid # 126987 ; http://n2t.net/addgene:126987 ; RRID:Addgene_126987)
