[The description below was written by a language model from this plasmid's Addgene catalogue record and pLannotate feature annotations shown in this document.]
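Description:
pJUMP43-2A(sfGFP) is an empty Level 2 backbone from the Joint Universal Modular Plasmids (JUMP) platform, a SEVA-derived vector family for bacterial expression and synthetic biology. This roughly 4 kb plasmid replicates through the pBBR1 oriV together with its cognate Rep protein, a broad-host-range system originally from Bordetella bronchiseptica that allows maintenance in many Gram-negative species beyond E. coli. The purpose statement calls this origin medium-copy, whereas the catalogue's copy-number field lists it as low copy. Selection is by spectinomycin through the aadA gene, which also confers streptomycin resistance. The short gentamicin acetyltransferase fragment annotated just upstream of aadA is only a remnant and should not be taken as a functional marker. An incP oriT is present, so the plasmid can be mobilised by conjugation from a donor strain supplying the transfer functions in trans.

No gene of interest is recorded as the insert. Instead, the cargo position holds a superfolder GFP reporter cassette. It consists of a constitutive promoter annotated as a J23119 fragment, a phage T7 gene 10 ribosome binding site and the sfGFP coding sequence, all bracketed by the BioBrick prefix and suffix. The lambda t0 terminator downstream and the rrnB T1 terminator on the other side insulate the cargo region from backbone transcription, as is typical of SEVA architecture. In modular cloning vectors of this kind, such a reporter usually serves as a visual dropout marker, so that correct assemblies replacing it give non-fluorescent colonies. The record itself states only that the plasmid carries an sfGFP reporter, and the assembly restriction sites are not annotated. The plasmid's recorded use is as a destination vector for higher-order, multi-part assemblies that can be moved into diverse bacterial hosts.
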