Features (pLannotate 1.2.2; 12 found; start..end, strand, type, name):
     39..60      +  misc_feature   BioBrick prefix: BioBrick prefix for parts that do not start with "ATG"
     83..107     +  promoter       J23119(SpeI) promoter (fragment): bacterial promoter (Registry of Standard Biological Parts BBa J23119) modified to end with an SpeI site
    122..142     +  RBS            RBS: efficient ribosome binding site from bacteriophage T7 gene 10 (Olins and Rangwala, 1989)
    159..869     +  CDS            superfolder GFP: GFP variant that folds robustly even when fused to poorly folded proteins (Pédelacq et al., 2006)
    922..942     +  misc_feature   BioBrick suffix: universal suffix for all parts
    976..1070    +  terminator     lambda t0 terminator: transcription terminator from phage lambda
   1243..1299    +  CDS            GmR (fragment): gentamycin acetyltransferase; aacC1; confers resistance to gentamycin
   1306..2094    +  CDS            aadA: S3AD_ECOLX - Experimental evidence at protein level: Swiss-Prot protein existence level 1. Mediates bacterial resistance to the antibiotics streptomycin and spectinomycin. From Escherichia coli.
   2243..2351    +  oriT           oriT: incP origin of transfer
   2362..3024    -  CDS            pBBR1 Rep: replication protein for the broad-host-range plasmid pBBR1 from Bordetella bronchiseptica
   3025..3796    -  rep_origin     pBBR1 oriV: replication origin of the broad-host-range plasmid pBBR1 from Bordetella bronchiseptica; requires the pBBR1 Rep protein for replication
   3911..3997    -  terminator     rrnB T1 terminator: Escherichia coli rrnB; transcription terminator T1 from the E. coli rrnB gene
>Addgene plasmid #126987 | pJUMP43-2A(sfGFP) | addgene full sequence | sequence record 248522 | Addgene NGS Result
TTAATTAAGGAGTTTTGCAGGTGCACCTGCTTTTCGCTGAATTCGCGGCCGCTTCTAGAGGGTCTCTGGA
GTGAGACGGGAGTTGACGGCTAGCTCAGTCCTAGGTACAGTGCTAGCGTACTTGTTTAACTTTAAGAAGG
AGATATACAATGGTAGCCCGTAAAGGCGAAGAGCTGTTCACTGGTGTCGTCCCTATTCTGGTGGAACTGG
ATGGTGATGTCAACGGTCATAAGTTTTCCGTGCGTGGCGAGGGTGAAGGTGACGCAACTAATGGTAAACT
GACGCTGAAGTTCATCTGTACTACTGGTAAACTGCCGGTACCTTGGCCGACTCTGGTAACGACGCTGACT
TATGGTGTTCAGTGCTTTGCTCGTTATCCGGACCATATGAAGCAGCATGACTTCTTCAAGTCCGCCATGC
CGGAAGGCTATGTGCAGGAACGCACGATTTCCTTTAAGGATGACGGCACGTACAAAACGCGTGCGGAAGT
GAAATTTGAAGGCGATACCCTGGTAAACCGCATTGAGCTGAAAGGCATTGACTTTAAAGAAGATGGCAAT
ATCCTGGGCCATAAGCTGGAATACAATTTTAACAGCCACAATGTTTACATCACCGCCGATAAACAAAAAA
ATGGCATTAAAGCGAATTTTAAAATTCGCCACAACGTGGAGGATGGCAGCGTGCAGCTGGCTGATCACTA
CCAGCAAAACACTCCAATCGGTGATGGTCCTGTTCTGCTGCCAGACAATCACTATCTGAGCACGCAAAGC
GTTCTGTCTAAAGATCCGAACGAGAAACGCGATCATATGGTTCTGCTGGAGTTCGTAACCGCAGCGGGCA
TCACGCATGGTATGGATGAACTGTACAAAGGTTCGTAACTTCTGACTGAGTTGCACGCTCGTCTCTCGCT
AATGTGAGACCTACTAGTAGCGGCCGCTGCAGGGAGTTGTCTTCGAAGACTTCGCTCTAGTCTTGGACTC
CTGTTGATAGATCCAGTAATGACCTCAGAACTCCATCTGGATTTGTTCAGAACGCTCGGTTGCCGCCGGG
CGTTTTTTATTGGTGAGAATCCAGGGGTCCCCAATAATTACGATTTACGTATTTAAATGAACCTTGACCG
AACGCAGCGGTGGTAACGGCGCAGTGGCGGTTTTCATGGCTTGTTATGACTGTTTTTTTGGGGTACAGTC
TATGCCTCGGGCATCCAAGCAGCAAGCGCGTTACGCCGTGGGTCGATGTTTGATGTTATGGAGCAGCAAC
GATGTTACGCAGCAGGGCAGTCGCCCTAAAACAAAGTTAAACATCATGAGGGAAGCGGTGATCGCCGAAG
TATCGACTCAACTATCAGAGGTAGTTGGCGTCATCGAGCGCCATCTCGAACCGACGTTGCTGGCCGTACA
TTTGTACGGCTCCGCAGTGGATGGCGGCCTGAAGCCACACAGTGATATTGATTTGCTGGTTACGGTGACC
GTAAGGCTTGATGAAACAACGCGGCGAGCTTTGATCAACGACCTTTTGGAAACTTCGGCTTCCCCTGGAG
AGAGCGAGATTCTCCGCGCTGTAGAAGTCACCATTGTTGTGCACGACGACATCATTCCGTGGCGTTATCC
AGCTAAGCGCGAACTGCAATTTGGAGAATGGCAGCGCAATGACATTCTTGCAGGTATCTTCGAGCCAGCC
ACGATCGACATTGATCTGGCTATCTTGCTGACAAAAGCAAGAGAACATAGCGTTGCCTTGGTAGGTCCAG
CGGCGGAGGAACTCTTTGATCCGGTTCCTGAACAGGATCTATTTGAGGCGCTAAATGAAACCTTAACGCT
ATGGAACTCGCCGCCCGACTGGGCTGGTGATGAGCGAAATGTAGTGCTTACGTTGTCCCGCATTTGGTAC
AGCGCAGTAACCGGCAAAATCGCGCCGAAGGATGTCGCTGCCGACTGGGCAATGGAGCGCCTGCCGGCCC
AGTATCAGCCCGTCATACTTGAAGCTAGACAGGCTTATCTTGGACAAGAAGAAGATCGCTTGGCCTCGCG
CGCAGATCAGTTGGAAGAATTTGTCCACTACGTGAAAGGCGAGATCACCAAGGTAGTCGGCAAATAAGAC
AATTGTCCTTTTCCGCTGCATAACCCTGCTTCGGGGTCATTATAGCGATTTTTTCGGTATATCCATCCTT
TTTCGCACGATATACAGGATTTTGCCAAAGGGTTCGTGTAGACTTTCCTTGGTGTATCCAACGGCGTCAG
CCGGGCAGGATAGGTGAAGTAGGCCCACCCGCGAGCGGGTGTTCCTTCTTCACTGTCCCTTATTCGCACC
TGGCGGTGCTCAACGGGAATCCTGCTCTGCGAGGCTGGCCGTAGGCCGGCCCTACCGGCGCGGCAGCGTT
ACCCGTGTCGGCGGCTCCAACGGCTCGCCATCGTCCAGAAAACACGGCTCATCGGGCATCGGCAGGCGCT
GCTGCCCGCGCCGTTCCCATTCCTCCGTTTCGGTCAAGGCTGGCAGGTCTGGTTCCATGCCCGGAATGCC
GGGCTGGCTGGGCGGCTCCTCGCCGGGGCCGGTCGGTAGTTGCTGCTCGCCCGGATACAGGGTCGGGATG
CGGCGCAGGTCGCCATGCCCCAACAGCGATTCGTCCTGGTCGTCGTGATCAACCACCACGGCGGCACTGA
ACACCGACAGGCGCAACTGGTCGCGGGGCTGGCCCCACGCCACGCGGTCATTGACCACGTAGGCCGACAC
GGTGCCGGGGCCGTTGAGCTTCACGACGGAGATCCAGCGCTCGGCCACCAAGTCCTTGACTGCGTATTGG
ACCGTCCGCAAAGAACGTCCGATGAGCTTGGAAAGTGTTTTCTGGCTGACCACCACGGCGTTCTGGTGGC
CCATCTGCGCCACGAGGTGATGCAGCAGCATTGCCGCCGTGGGTTTCCTCGCAATAAGCCCGGCCCACGC
CTCATGCGCTTTGCGTTCCGTTTGCACCCAGTGACCGGGCTTGTTCTTGGCTTGAATGCCGATTTCTCTG
GACTGCGTGGCCATGCTTATCTCCATGCGGTAGGGGTGCCGCACGGTTGCGGCACCATGCGCAATCAGCT
GCAACTTTTCGGCAGCGCGACAACAATTATGCGTTGCGTAAAAGTGGCAGTCAATTACAGATTTTCTTTA
ACCTACGCAATGAGCTATTGCGGGGGGTGCCGCAATGAGCTGTTGCGTACCCCCCTTTTTTAAGTTGTTG
ATTTTTAAGTCTTTCGCATTTCGCCCTATATCTAGTTCTTTGGTGCCCAAAGAAGGGCACCCCTGCGGGG
TTCCCCCACGCCTTCGGCGCGGCTCCCCCTCCGGCAAAAAGTGGCCCCTCCGGGGCTTGTTGATCGACTG
CGCGGCCTTCGGCCTTGCCCAAGGTGGCGCTGCCCCCTTGGAACCCCCGCACTCGCCGCCGTGAGGCTCG
GGGGGCAGGCGGGCGGGCTTCGCCCTTCGACTGCCCCCACTCGCATAGGCTTGGGTCGTTCCAGGCGCGT
CAAGGCCAAGCCGCTGCGCGGTCGCTGCGCGAGCCTTGACCCGCCTTCCACTTGGTGTCCAACCGGCAAG
CGAAGCGCGCAGGCCGCAGGCCGGAGGCTTTTCCCCAGAGAAAATTAAAAAAATTGATGGGGCAAGGCCG
CAGGCCGCGCAGTTGGAGCCGGTGGGTATGTGGTCGAAGGCTGGGTAGCCGGTGGGCAATCCCTGTGGTC
AAGCTCGTGGGCAGGCGCAGCCTGTCCATCAGCTTGTCCAGCAGGGTTGTCCACGGGCCGAGCGAAGCGA
GCCAGCCGGTGGCCGCTCGCGGCCATCGTCCACATATCCACGGGCTGGCAAGGGAGCGCAGCGACCGCGC
AGGGCGAAGCCCGGAGAGCAAGCCCGTAGGGGGGGCGCGCCCAGCTGTCTAGGGCGGCGGATTTGTCCTA
CTCAGGAGAGCGTTCACCGACAAACAACAGATAAAACGAAAGGCCCAGTCTTTCGACTGAGCCTTTCGTT
TTATTTGATGCCT
